Addgene plasmid #182671: pLenti GW V5 Eco/Dam hum LaminB1
Purpose: Eukaryotic expression vector with E.Coli Dam methylation fused to human Lamin B1. Used in DamID experiments to methylate DNA that interacts in the proximity of Lamin B1.
Depositing lab: Bas van Steensel. Depositing organization: Netherlands Cancer Institute. Publication: Domain organization of human chromosomes revealed by mapping of nuclear lamina interactions. Guelen L, Pagie L, Brasset E, Meuleman W, Faza MB, Talhout W, Eussen BH, de Klein A, Wessels L, de Laat W, van Steensel B. Nature. 2008 Jun 12;453(7197):948-51. doi: 10.1038/nature06947. Epub 2008 May 7. PubMed 18463634.
Backbone
  Vector backbone: pLenti Gateway
  Backbone manufacturer: 10364
  Backbone size w/o insert (bp): 8591
  Modifications to backbone: V5 - Dam
  Vector type: Mammalian Expression, Lentiviral
  Selectable markers: Zeo marker is outside the LTRs and will not be packaged into virus.
Growth in bacteria
  Bacterial resistance: Ampicillin, 100 μg/mL
  Growth temperature: 37°C
  Growth strain: NEB Stable
  Copy number: Unknown
Gene/Insert
  Gene/Insert name: Lamin B1
  Species: H. sapiens (human)
  Insert size (bp): 1761
  Entrez Gene: LMNB1 (a.k.a. ADLD, LMN, LMN2, LMNB, MCPH26)
  Promoter: HSP
  Tag / fusion protein: E. Coli Dam (N terminal on insert); V5 (N terminal on insert)
  Cloning method: Gateway Cloning
  Sequencing primers: 5′ nvt; 3′ nvt
Terms and licenses: Academic/Nonprofit Terms; Industry Terms: Not Available to Industry
How to cite: pLenti GW V5 Eco/Dam hum LaminB1 was a gift from Bas van Steensel (Addgene plasmid # 182671 ; http://n2t.net/addgene:182671 ; RRID:Addgene_182671)
