[The description below was written by a language model from this plasmid's Addgene catalogue record and pLannotate feature annotations shown in this document.]
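Description:
pLenti GW V5 Eco/Dam hum LaminB1 is a lentiviral mammalian expression plasmid of about 10.4 kb, built on a Gateway-adapted pLenti backbone and designed for DamID mapping of chromatin that contacts the nuclear lamina. It is propagated in E. coli through a high-copy ColE1/pUC-type origin with ampicillin resistance (AmpR), and it also carries an f1 origin. The viral portion is a typical HIV-1-derived transfer cassette. A CMV enhancer/promoter drives a truncated 5' LTR, followed by the Ψ packaging signal with a gag fragment and the Rev response element. The cassette ends in a truncated 3' LTR, annotated in the table as a second truncated 5' LTR, preceded by a nef-region fragment and followed by a bGH polyadenylation signal. An SV40 promoter/EM7-driven BleoR (Zeocin resistance) cassette with an SV40 poly(A) lies outside the LTRs. As the record notes, it is therefore not packaged into virus and cannot be used to select transduced cells.

The payload sits between the LTRs. A Drosophila hsp70 promoter drives E. coli Dam adenine methyltransferase, followed by a V5 epitope tag, an attB1 site, the human Lamin B1 (LMNB1) coding sequence and attB2. The att sites are the scars of Gateway recombination used to insert LMNB1 downstream of the Dam-V5 module, giving a Dam-V5-Lamin B1 fusion. In DamID, a heat-shock promoter is generally left uninduced so that only trace amounts of fusion protein are made, although the record does not state this explicitly. The fusion incorporates into the lamina and methylates GATC sites in nearby DNA, leaving a mark that identifies lamina-associated genomic regions.
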