Features (pLannotate 1.2.2; 31 found; start..end, strand, type, name):
     10..114     -  promoter       AmpR promoter: bla
    173..225     -  misc_feature   bom (fragment): basis of mobility region from pBR322
    380..759     +  enhancer       CMV enhancer: human cytomegalovirus immediate early enhancer
    760..959     +  promoter       CMV promoter: human cytomegalovirus (CMV) immediate early promoter
    977..1157    +  LTR            5' LTR (truncated): truncated 5' long terminal repeat (LTR) from HIV-1
   1204..1329    +  misc_feature   HIV-1 Ψ: packaging signal of human immunodeficiency virus type 1
   1313..1676    +  CDS            HIV-1 gag (fragment): gag protein from human immunodeficiency virus 1; gag
   1822..2055    +  misc_feature   RRE: The Rev response element (RRE) of HIV-1 allows for Rev-dependent mRNA export from the nucleus to the cytoplasm.
   2432..2533    +  CDS            Rev (fragment): human immunodeficiency virus 1 (HIV-1) Rev protein; rev; enhances nuclear export of unspliced and incompletely spliced viral mRNAs
   2746..2984    +  promoter       hsp70 promoter: Drosophila melanogaster hsp70Bb promoter
   3039..3872    +  CDS            dam: DMA_ECOLI - Experimental evidence at protein level: Swiss-Prot protein existence level 1. Methylates DNA within the sequence GATC and protects the DNA from cleavage by the restriction endonuclease MboI. Although it shares sequence specificity with a number of type II restriction endonucleases and methylases, it is thought to act in postreplication mismatch repair rather than as a part of a restriction modification system. May also play a role in DNA replication. From Escherichia coli (strain K12).
   3879..3920    +  CDS            V5 tag: epitope tag from simian virus 5
   3936..3960    +  protein_bind   attB1: mutant version of attB; recombination site for the Gateway® BP reaction BP Clonase™
   3981..5738    +  CDS            LMNB1: LMNB1_HUMAN - Also known as LMN2, LMNB. Experimental evidence at protein level: Swiss-Prot protein existence level 1. Lamins are components of the nuclear lamina, a fibrous layer on the nucleoplasmic side of the inner nuclear membrane, which is thought to provide a framework for the nuclear envelope and may also interact with chromatin. From Homo sapiens (Human).
   5758..5782    -  protein_bind   attB2: mutant version of attB; recombination site for the Gateway® BP reaction BP Clonase™
   5785..6306    +  CDS            nef (fragment): NEF_HV1H2 - Experimental evidence at protein level: Swiss-Prot protein existence level 1. Extracellular Nef protein targets CD4(+) T-lymphocytes for apoptosis by interacting with CXCR4 surface receptors. From Human immunodeficiency virus type 1 group M subtype B (isolate HXB2) (HIV-1).
   6313..6493    +  LTR            5' LTR (truncated): truncated 5' long terminal repeat (LTR) from HIV-1
   6525..6749    +  polyA_signal   bGH poly(A) signal: bovine growth hormone polyadenylation signal
   6753..6774    +  promoter       SV40 promoter (fragment): SV40 enhancer and early promoter
   6795..7223    +  rep_origin     f1 ori (sequence partly withheld): f1 bacteriophage origin of replication; arrow indicates direction of (+) strand synthesis
   7237..7566    +  promoter       SV40 promoter: SV40 enhancer and early promoter
   7614..7661    +  promoter       EM7 promoter: synthetic bacterial promoter&nbsp
   7680..8054    +  CDS            BleoR: antibiotic-binding protein; Sh ble from Streptoalloteichus hindustanus; confers resistance to bleomycin, phleomycin, and Zeocin™
   8064..8189    +  CDS            ble (fragment): BLE_KLEPN - Experimental evidence at protein level: Swiss-Prot protein existence level 1. Binding protein with a strong affinity to the bleomycin family of antibiotics. Binds to CL990; an antimitotic-antibiotic compound. From Klebsiella pneumoniae.
   8184..8305    +  polyA_signal   SV40 poly(A) signal: SV40 polyadenylation signal
   8378..8394    -  protein_bind   lac operator: The lac repressor binds to the lac operator to inhibit transcription in E. coli. This inhibition can be relieved by adding lactose or isopropyl-β-D-thiogalactopyranoside (IPTG). lac repressor encoded by lacI
   8402..8432    -  promoter       lac promoter: promoter for the E. coli lac operon
   8447..8468    -  protein_bind   CAP binding site: CAP binding activates transcription in the presence of cAMP. E. coli catabolite activator protein
   8481..8573    -  CDS            lacI (fragment): lac repressor; lacI; The lac repressor binds to the lac operator to inhibit transcription in E. coli. This inhibition can be relieved by adding lactose or isopropyl-β-D-thiogalactopyranoside (IPTG).
   8756..9344    -  rep_origin     ori: high-copy-number ColE1/pMB1/pBR322/pUC origin of replication
   9515..9       -  CDS            AmpR (across the origin): β-lactamase; bla; confers resistance to ampicillin, carbenicillin, and related antibiotics
>Addgene plasmid #182671 | pLenti GW V5 Eco/Dam hum LaminB1 | addgene full sequence | sequence record 450317 | Addgene Long Read Sequencing Result
AATACTCATACTCTTCCTTTTTCAATATTATTGAAGCATTTATCAGGGTTATTGTCTCATGAGCGGATAC
ATATTTGAATGTATTTAGAAAAATAAACAAATAGGGGTTCCGCGCACATTTCCCCGAAAAGTGCCACCTG
ACGTCGACGGATCGGGAGATCTCCCGATCCCCTATGGTGCACTCTCAGTACAATCTGCTCTGATGCCGCA
TAGTTAAGCCAGTATCTGCTCCCTGCTTGTGTGTTGGAGGTCGCTGAGTAGTGCGCGAGCAAAATTTAAG
CTACAACAAGGCAAGGCTTGACCGACAATTGCATGAAGAATCTGCTTAGGGTTAGGCGTTTTGCGCTGCT
TCGCGATGTACGGGCCAGATATACGCGTTGACATTGATTATTGACTAGTTATTAATAGTAATCAATTACG
GGGTCATTAGTTCATAGCCCATATATGGAGTTCCGCGTTACATAACTTACGGTAAATGGCCCGCCTGGCT
GACCGCCCAACGACCCCCGCCCATTGACGTCAATAATGACGTATGTTCCCATAGTAACGCCAATAGGGAC
TTTCCATTGACGTCAATGGGTGGAGTATTTACGGTAAACTGCCCACTTGGCAGTACATCAAGTGTATCAT
ATGCCAAGTACGCCCCCTATTGACGTCAATGACGGTAAATGGCCCGCCTGGCATTATGCCCAGTACATGA
CCTTATGGGACTTTCCTACTTGGCAGTACATCTACGTATTAGTCATCGCTATTACCATGGTGATGCGGTT
TTGGCAGTACATCAATGGGCGTGGATAGCGGTTTGACTCACGGGGATTTCCAAGTCTCCACCCCATTGAC
GTCAATGGGAGTTTGTTTTGGCACCAAAATCAACGGGACTTTCCAAAATGTCGTAACAACTCCGCCCCAT
TGACGCAAATGGGCGGTAGGCGTGTACGGTGGGAGGTCTATATAAGCAGCGCGTTTTGCCTGTACTGGGT
CTCTCTGGTTAGACCAGATCTGAGCCTGGGAGCTCTCTGGCTAACTAGGGAACCCACTGCTTAAGCCTCA
ATAAAGCTTGCCTTGAGTGCTTCAAGTAGTGTGTGCCCGTCTGTTGTGTGACTCTGGTAACTAGAGATCC
CTCAGACCCTTTTAGTCAGTGTGGAAAATCTCTAGCAGTGGCGCCCGAACAGGGACTTGAAAGCGAAAGG
GAAACCAGAGGAGCTCTCTCGACGCAGGACTCGGCTTGCTGAAGCGCGCACGGCAAGAGGCGAGGGGCGG
CGACTGGTGAGTACGCCAAAAATTTTGACTAGCGGAGGCTAGAAGGAGAGAGATGGGTGCGAGAGCGTCA
GTATTAAGCGGGGGAGAATTAGATCGCGATGGGAAAAAATTCGGTTAAGGCCAGGGGGAAAGAAAAAATA
TAAATTAAAACATATAGTATGGGCAAGCAGGGAGCTAGAACGATTCGCAGTTAATCCTGGCCTGTTAGAA
ACATCAGAAGGCTGTAGACAAATACTGGGACAGCTACAACCATCCCTTCAGACAGGATCAGAAGAACTTA
GATCATTATATAATACAGTAGCAACCCTCTATTGTGTGCATCAAAGGATAGAGATAAAAGACACCAAGGA
AGCTTTAGACAAGATAGAGGAAGAGCAAAACAAAAGTAAGACCACCGCACAGCAAGCGGCCGCTGATCTT
CAGACCTGGAGGAGGAGATATGAGGGACAATTGGAGAAGTGAATTATATAAATATAAAGTAGTAAAAATT
GAACCATTAGGAGTAGCACCCACCAAGGCAAAGAGAAGAGTGGTGCAGAGAGAAAAAAGAGCAGTGGGAA
TAGGAGCTTTGTTCCTTGGGTTCTTGGGAGCAGCAGGAAGCACTATGGGCGCAGCGTCAATGACGCTGAC
GGTACAGGCCAGACAATTATTGTCTGGTATAGTGCAGCAGCAGAACAATTTGCTGAGGGCTATTGAGGCG
CAACAGCATCTGTTGCAACTCACAGTCTGGGGCATCAAGCAGCTCCAGGCAAGAATCCTGGCTGTGGAAA
GATACCTAAAGGATCAACAGCTCCTGGGGATTTGGGGTTGCTCTGGAAAACTCATTTGCACCACTGCTGT
GCCTTGGAATGCTAGTTGGAGTAATAAATCTCTGGAACAGATTTGGAATCACACGACCTGGATGGAGTGG
GACAGAGAAATTAACAATTACACAAGCTTAATACACTCCTTAATTGAAGAATCGCAAAACCAGCAAGAAA
AGAATGAACAAGAATTATTGGAATTAGATAAATGGGCAAGTTTGTGGAATTGGTTTAACATAACAAATTG
GCTGTGGTATATAAAATTATTCATAATGATAGTAGGAGGCTTGGTAGGTTTAAGAATAGTTTTTGCTGTA
CTTTCTATAGTGAATAGAGTTAGGCAGGGATATTCACCATTATCGTTTCAGACCCACCTCCCAACCCCGA
GGGGACCCGACAGGCCCGAAGGAATAGAAGAAGAAGGTGGAGAGAGAGACAGAGACAGATCCATTCGATT
AGTGAACGGATCCCCCGGGCTGCAGGAATTCAGATCTCGGCCGCATATTAAGTGCATTGTTCTCGATACC
GCTAAGTGCATTGTTCTCGTTAGCTCGATGGACAAGTGCATTGTTCTCTTGCTGAAAGCTCGATGGACAA
GTGCATTGTTCTCTTGCTGAAAGCTCGATGGACAAGTGCATTGTTCTCTTGCTGAAAGCTCAGTACCCGG
GAGTACCCTCGACCGCCGGAGTATAAATAGAGGCGCTTCGTCTACGGAGCGACAATTCAATTCAAACAAG
CAAAGTGAACACGTCGCTAAGCGAAAGCTAAGCAAATAAACAAGCGCAGCTGAACAAGCTAAACAATCTG
CAGTAAAGTGCAAGTTAAAGTGAATCAATTAAAAGTAACCAGCAACCAAGTAAATCAACTGCAACTACTG
AAATCTGCCAAGAAGTAATTATTGAATACAAGAAGAGAACTCTGAATACTTTCAACAAGTTACCGAGAAA
GAAGAACTCACACACAGCTAGCGCCACCATGAAGAAAAATCGCGCTTTTTTGAAGTGGGCAGGGGGCAAG
TATCCCCTGCTTGATGATATTAAACGGCATTTGCCCAAGGGCGAATGTCTGGTTGAGCCTTTTGTAGGTG
CCGGGTCGGTGTTTCTCAACACCGACTTTTCTCGTTATATCCTTGCCGATATCAATAGCGACCTGATCAG
TCTCTATAACATTGTGAAGATGCGTACTGATGAGTACGTACAGGCCGCACGCGAGCTGTTTGTTCCCGAA
ACAAATTGCGCCGAGGTTTACTATCAGTTCCGCGAAGAGTTCAACAAAAGCCAGGATCCGTTCCGTCGGG
CGGTACTGTTTTTATATTTGAACCGCTACGGTTACAACGGCCTGTGTCGTTACAATCTGCGCGGTGAGTT
TAACGTGCCGTTCGGCCGCTACAAAAAACCCTATTTCCCGGAAGCAGAGTTGTATCACTTCGCTGAAAAA
GCGCAGAATGCCTTTTTCTATTGTGAGTCTTACGCCGATAGCATGGCGCGCGCAGATGATGCATCCGTCG
TCTATTGCGATCCGCCTTATGCACCGCTGTCTGCGACCGCCAACTTTACGGCGTATCACACAAACAGTTT
TACGCTTGAACAACAAGCGCATCTGGCGGAGATCGCCGAAGGTCTGGTTGAGCGCCATATTCCAGTGCTG
ATCTCCAATCACGATACGATGTTAACGCGTGAGTGGTATCAGCGCGCAAAATTGCATGTCGTCAAAGTTC
GACGCAGTATAAGCAGCAACGGCGGCACACGTAAAAAGGTGGACGAACTGCTGGCTTTGTACAAACCAGG
AGTCGTTTCACCCGCGAAAAAAACCGGTGGTAAGCCTATCCCTAACCCTCTCCTCGGTCTCGATTCTACG
ATCGATTTCGATCAAACAAGTTTGTACAAAAAAGCAGGCTCCGCGGCCGCCCCCTTCACCATGGCGACTG
CGACCCCCGTGCCGCCGCGGATGGGCAGCCGCGCTGGCGGCCCCACCACGCCGCTGAGCCCCACGCGCCT
GTCGCGGCTCCAGGAGAAGGAGGAGCTGCGCGAGCTCAATGACCGGCTGGCGGTGTACATCGACAAGGTG
CGCAGCCTGGAGACGGAGAACAGCGCGCTGCAGCTGCAGGTGACGGAGCGCGAGGAGGTGCGCGGCCGTG
AGCTCACCGGCCTCAAGGCGCTCTACGAGACCGAGCTGGCCGACGCGCGACGCGCGCTCGACGACACGGC
CCGCGAGCGCGCCAAGCTGCAGATCGAGCTGGGCAAGTGCAAGGCGGAACACGACCAGCTGCTCCTCAAC
TATGCTAAGAAGGAATCTGATCTTAATGGCGCCCAGATCAAGCTTCGAGAATATGAAGCAGCACTGAATT
CGAAAGATGCAGCTCTTGCTACTGCACTTGGTGACAAAAAAAGTTTAGAGGGAGATTTGGAGGATCTGAA
GGATCAGATTGCCCAGTTGGAAGCCTCCTTAGCTGCAGCCAAAAAACAGTTAGCAGATGAAACTTTACTT
AAAGTAGATTTGGAGAATCGTTGTCAGAGCCTTACTGAGGACTTGGAGTTTCGCAAAAGCATGTATGAAG
AGGAGATTAACGAGACCAGAAGGAAGCATGAAACGCGCTTGGTAGAGGTGGATTCTGGGCGTCAAATTGA
GTATGAGTACAAGCTGGCGCAAGCCCTTCATGAGATGAGAGAGCAACATGATGCCCAAGTGAGGCTGTAT
AAGGAGGAGCTGGAGCAGACTTACCATGCCAAACTTGAGAATGCCAGACTGTCATCAGAGATGAATACTT
CTACTGTCAACAGTGCCAGGGAAGAACTGATGGAAAGCCGCATGAGAATTGAGAGCCTTTCATCCCAGCT
TTCTAATCTACAGAAAGAGTCTAGAGCATGTTTGGAAAGGATTCAAGAATTAGAGGACTTGCTTGCTAAA
GAAAAAGACAACTCTCGTCGCATGCTGACAGACAAAGAGAGAGAGATGGCGGAAATAAGGGATCAAATGC
AGCAACAGCTGAATGACTATGAACAGCTTCTTGATGTAAAGTTAGCCCTGGACATGGAAATCAGTGCTTA
CAGGAAACTCTTACAAGGCGAAGAAGAGAGGTTGAAGCTGTCTCCAAGCCCTTCTTCCCGTGTGACAGTA
TCCCGAGCATCCTCAAGTCGTAGTGTACGTACAACTAGAGGAAAGCGGAAGAGGGTTGATGTGGAAGAAT
CAGAGGCGAGTAGTAGTGTTAGCATCTCTCATTCCGCCTCAGCCACTGGAAATGTTTGCATCGAAGAAAT
TGATGTTGATGGGAAATTTATCCGCTTGAAGAACACTTCTGAACAGGATCAACCAATGGGAGGCTGGGAG
ATGATCAGAAAAATTGGAGACACATCAGTCAGTTATAAATATACCTCAAGATATGTGCTGAAGGCAGGCC
AGACTGTTACAATTTGGGCTGCAAACGCTGGTGTCACAGCCAGCCCCCCAACTGACCTCATCTGGAAGAA
CCAGAACTCGTGGGGCACTGGCGAAGATGTGAAGGTTATATTGAAAAATTCTCAGGGAGAGGAGGTTGCT
CAAAGAAGTACAGTCTTTAAAACAACCATACCTGAAGAAGAGGAGGAGGAGGAAGAAGCAGCTGGAGTGG
TTGTTGAGGAAGAACTTTTCCACCAGCAGGGAACCCCAAGAGCATCCAATAGAAGCTGTGCAATTATGTA
AAAGGGTGGGCGCGCCGACCCAGCTTTCTTGTACAAAGTGGTTCGATCGAACCGCGGTCTAGACTCGAGA
CCTAGAAAAACATGGAGCAATCACAAGTAGCAATACAGCAGCTACCAATGCTGATTGTGCCTGGCTAGAA
GCACAAGAGGAGGAGGAGGTGGGTTTTCCAGTCACACCTCAGGTACCTTTAAGACCAATGACTTACAAGG
CAGCTGTAGATCTTAGCCACTTTTTAAAAGAAAAGGGGGGACTGGAAGGGCTAATTCACTCCCAACGAAG
ACAAGATATCCTTGATCTGTGGATCTACCACACACAAGGCTACTTCCCTGATTGGCAGAACTACACACCA
GGGCCAGGGATCAGATATCCACTGACCTTTGGATGGTGCTACAAGCTAGTACCAGTTGAGCAAGAGAAGG
TAGAAGAAGCCAATGAAGGAGAGAACACCCGCTTGTTACACCCTGTGAGCCTGCATGGGATGGATGACCC
GGAGAGAGAAGTATTAGAGTGGAGGTTTGACAGCCGCCTAGCATTTCATCACATGGCCCGAGAGCTGCAT
CCGGACTGTACTGGGTCTCTCTGGTTAGACCAGATCTGAGCCTGGGAGCTCTCTGGCTAACTAGGGAACC
CACTGCTTAAGCCTCAATAAAGCTTGCCTTGAGTGCTTCAAGTAGTGTGTGCCCGTCTGTTGTGTGACTC
TGGTAACTAGAGATCCCTCAGACCCTTTTAGTCAGTGTGGAAAATCTCTAGCAGGGCCCGTTTAAACCCG
CTGATCAGCCTCGACTGTGCCTTCTAGTTGCCAGCCATCTGTTGTTTGCCCCTCCCCCGTGCCTTCCTTG
ACCCTGGAAGGTGCCACTCCCACTGTCCTTTCCTAATAAAATGAGGAAATTGCATCGCATTGTCTGAGTA
GGTGTCATTCTATTCTGGGGGGTGGGGTGGGGCAGGACAGCAAGGGGGAGGATTGGGAAGACAATAGCAG
GCATGCTGGGGATGCGGTGGGCTCTATGGCTTCTGAGGCGGAAAGAACCAGCTGGGGCTCTAGGGGGTAT
CCCC
[124 nt withheld, positions 6795-6918]
C
[91 nt withheld, positions 6920-7010]
A
[49 nt withheld, positions 7012-7060]
CCTTTGACGTTGGAGTCCACGTTCTTT
[37 nt withheld, positions 7088-7124]
ACCCTATCTCGGTCTATTCTTTTGATTTATAAGGGATTTTGCCGATTTCGGCCTATTGGTTAAAAAATGA
GCTGATTTAACAAAAATTTAACGCGAATTAATTCTGTGGAATGTGTGTCAGTTAGGGTGTGGAAAGTCCC
CAGGCTCCCCAGCAGGCAGAAGTATGCAAAGCATGCATCTCAATTAGTCAGCAACCAGGTGTGGAAAGTC
CCCAGGCTCCCCAGCAGGCAGAAGTATGCAAAGCATGCATCTCAATTAGTCAGCAACCATAGTCCCGCCC
CTAACTCCGCCCATCCCGCCCCTAACTCCGCCCAGTTCCGCCCATTCTCCGCCCCATGGCTGACTAATTT
TTTTTATTTATGCAGAGGCCGAGGCCGCCTCTGCCTCTGAGCTATTCCAGAAGTAGTGAGGAGGCTTTTT
TGGAGGCCTAGGCTTTTGCAAAAAGCTCCCGGGAGCTTGTATATCCATTTTCGGATCTGATCAGCACGTG
TTGACAATTAATCATCGGCATAGTATATCGGCATAGTATAATACGACAAGGTGAGGAACTAAACCATGGC
CAAGTTGACCAGTGCCGTTCCGGTGCTCACCGCGCGCGACGTCGCCGGAGCGGTCGAGTTCTGGACCGAC
CGGCTCGGGTTCTCCCGGGACTTCGTGGAGGACGACTTCGCCGGTGTGGTCCGGGACGACGTGACCCTGT
TCATCAGCGCGGTCCAGGACCAGGTGGTGCCGGACAACACCCTGGCCTGGGTGTGGGTGCGCGGCCTGGA
CGAGCTGTACGCCGAGTGGTCGGAGGTCGTGTCCACGAACTTCCGGGACGCCTCCGGGCCGGCCATGACC
GAGATCGGCGAGCAGCCGTGGGGGCGGGAGTTCGCCCTGCGCGACCCGGCCGGCAACTGCGTGCACTTCG
TGGCCGAGGAGCAGGACTGACACGTGCTACGAGATTTCGATTCCACCGCCGCCTTCTATGAAAGGTTGGG
CTTCGGAATCGTTTTCCGGGACGCCGGCTGGATGATCCTCCAGCGCGGGGATCTCATGCTGGAGTTCTTC
GCCCACCCCAACTTGTTTATTGCAGCTTATAATGGTTACAAATAAAGCAATAGCATCACAAATTTCACAA
ATAAAGCATTTTTTTCACTGCATTCTAGTTGTGGTTTGTCCAAACTCATCAATGTATCTTATCATGTCTG
TATACCGTCGACCTCTAGCTAGAGCTTGGCGTAATCATGGTCATAGCTGTTTCCTGTGTGAAATTGTTAT
CCGCTCACAATTCCACACAACATACGAGCCGGAAGCATAAAGTGTAAAGCCTGGGGTGCCTAATGAGTGA
GCTAACTCACATTAATTGCGTTGCGCTCACTGCCCGCTTTCCAGTCGGGAAACCTGTCGTGCCAGCTGCA
TTAATGAATCGGCCAACGCGCGGGGAGAGGCGGTTTGCGTATTGGGCGCTCTTCCGCTTCCTCGCTCACT
GACTCGCTGCGCTCGGTCGTTCGGCTGCGGCGAGCGGTATCAGCTCACTCAAAGGCGGTAATACGGTTAT
CCACAGAATCAGGGGATAACGCAGGAAAGAACATGTGAGCAAAAGGCCAGCAAAAGGCCAGGAACCGTAA
AAAGGCCGCGTTGCTGGCGTTTTTCCATAGGCTCCGCCCCCCTGACGAGCATCACAAAAATCGACGCTCA
AGTCAGAGGTGGCGAAACCCGACAGGACTATAAAGATACCAGGCGTTTCCCCCTGGAAGCTCCCTCGTGC
GCTCTCCTGTTCCGACCCTGCCGCTTACCGGATACCTGTCCGCCTTTCTCCCTTCGGGAAGCGTGGCGCT
TTCTCATAGCTCACGCTGTAGGTATCTCAGTTCGGTGTAGGTCGTTCGCTCCAAGCTGGGCTGTGTGCAC
GAACCCCCCGTTCAGCCCGACCGCTGCGCCTTATCCGGTAACTATCGTCTTGAGTCCAACCCGGTAAGAC
ACGACTTATCGCCACTGGCAGCAGCCACTGGTAACAGGATTAGCAGAGCGAGGTATGTAGGCGGTGCTAC
AGAGTTCTTGAAGTGGTGGCCTAACTACGGCTACACTAGAAGAACAGTATTTGGTATCTGCGCTCTGCTG
AAGCCAGTTACCTTCGGAAAAAGAGTTGGTAGCTCTTGATCCGGCAAACAAACCACCGCTGGTAGCGGTG
GTTTTTTTGTTTGCAAGCAGCAGATTACGCGCAGAAAAAAAGGATCTCAAGAAGATCCTTTGATCTTTTC
TACGGGGTCTGACGCTCAGTGGAACGAAAACTCACGTTAAGGGATTTTGGTCATGAGATTATCAAAAAGG
ATCTTCACCTAGATCCTTTTAAATTAAAAATGAAGTTTTAAATCAATCTAAAGTATATATGAGTAAACTT
GGTCTGACAGTTACCAATGCTTAATCAGTGAGGCACCTATCTCAGCGATCTGTCTATTTCGTTCATCCAT
AGTTGCCTGACTCCCCGTCGTGTAGATAACTACGATACGGGAGGGCTTACCATCTGGCCCCAGTGCTGCA
ATGATACCGCGAGACCCACGCTCACCGGCTCCAGATTTATCAGCAATAAACCAGCCAGCCGGAAGGGCCG
AGCGCAGAAGTGGTCCTGCAACTTTATCCGCCTCCATCCAGTCTATTAATTGTTGCCGGGAAGCTAGAGT
AAGTAGTTCGCCAGTTAATAGTTTGCGCAACGTTGTTGCCATTGCTACAGGCATCGTGGTGTCACGCTCG
TCGTTTGGTATGGCTTCATTCAGCTCCGGTTCCCAACGATCAAGGCGAGTTACATGATCCCCCATGTTGT
GCAAAAAAGCGGTTAGCTCCTTCGGTCCTCCGATCGTTGTCAGAAGTAAGTTGGCCGCAGTGTTATCACT
CATGGTTATGGCAGCACTGCATAATTCTCTTACTGTCATGCCATCCGTAAGATGCTTTTCTGTGACTGGT
GAGTACTCAACCAAGTCATTCTGAGAATAGTGTATGCGGCGACCGAGTTGCTCTTGCCCGGCGTCAATAC
GGGATAATACCGCGCCACATAGCAGAACTTTAAAAGTGCTCATCATTGGAAAACGTTCTTCGGGGCGAAA
ACTCTCAAGGATCTTACCGCTGTTGAGATCCAGTTCGATGTAACCCACTCGTGCACCCAACTGATCTTCA
GCATCTTTTACTTTCACCAGCGTTTCTGGGTGAGCAAAAACAGGAAGGCAAAATGCCGCAAAAAAGGGAA
TAAGGGCGACACGGAAATGTTG
